Addgene plasmid #230200: AiP1231 - pAAV-AiE0082h-minBG-FlpO-WPRE-HGHpA (Alias: CN231)
Purpose: AiE0082h is an enhancer sequence, designed to drive AAV-mediated transgene expression in specific populations of brain cells
Depositing lab: Allen Institute for Brain Science & Boaz Levi. Depositing organization: Allen Institute. Publication: A suite of enhancer AAVs and transgenic mouse lines for genetic access to cortical cell types. Ben-Simon Y, Hooper M, Narayan S, Daigle TL, Dwivedi D, Way SW, Oster A, Stafford DA, Mich JK, Taormina MJ, Martinez RA, Opitz-Araya X, Roth JR, Alexander JR, Allen S, Amster A, Arbuckle J, Ayala A, Baker PM, Bakken TE, Barcelli T, Barta S, Bendrick J, Bertagnolli D, Bielstein C, Bishwakarma P, Bowlus J, Boyer G, Brouner K, Casian B, Casper T, Chakka AB, Chakrabarty R, Chance RK, Chavan S, Clark M, Colbert K, Collman F, Daniel S, Departee M, DiValentin P, Donadio N, Dotson N, Egdorf T, Fliss T, Gabitto M, Garcia J, Gary A, Gasperini M, Gloe J, Goldy J, Gore BB, Graybuck L, Greisman N, Haeseleer F, Halterman C, Haradon Z, Hastings SD, Helback O, Ho W, Hockemeyer D, Huang C, Huff S, Hunker A, Johansen N, Jones D, Juneau Z, Kalmbach B, Kannan M, Khem S, Kussick E, Kutsal R, Larsen R, Lee C, Lee AY, Leibly M, Lenz GH, Li S, Liang E, Lusk N, Madigan Z, Malloy J, Malone J, McCue R, Melchor J, Mollenkopf T, Moosman S, Morin E, Newman D, Ng L, Ngo K, Omstead V, Otto S, Oyama A, Pena N, Pham T, Phillips E, Pom CA, Potekhina L, Ransford S, Ray PL, Rette D, Reynoldson C, Rimorin C, Rocha D, Ruiz A, Sanchez REA, Sawyer L, Sedeno-Cortes A, Sevigny JP, Shapovalova N, Shepard N, Shulga L, Sigler AR, Siverts L, Soliman S, Somasundaram S, Staats B, Stewart K, Szelenyi E, Tieu M, Trader C, Tran A, van Velthoven CTJ, Walker M, Wang Y, Weed N, Wirthlin M, Wood T, Wynalda B, Yao Z, Zhou T, Ariza J, Dee N, Reding M, Ronellenfitch K, Mufti S, Sunkin SM, Smith KA, Esposito L, Waters J, Thyagarajan B, Yao S, Lein ES, Zeng H, Levi BP, Ngai J, Ting JT, Tasic B. Cell. 2025 May 16:S0092-8674(25)00513-6. doi: 10.1016/j.cell.2025.05.002. PubMed 40403729.
Backbone
  Vector backbone: pAAV2
  Vector type: AAV
Growth in bacteria
  Bacterial resistance: Ampicillin, 100 μg/mL
  Growth temperature: 37°C
  Growth strain: NEB Stable
  Copy number: High Copy
Gene/Insert
  Gene/Insert name: FlpO
  Species: Synthetic
  Promoter: minBG
  Cloning method: Gibson Cloning
Terms and licenses: Academic/Nonprofit Terms; Industry Terms: Not Available to Industry
How to cite: AiP1231 - pAAV-AiE0082h-minBG-FlpO-WPRE-HGHpA (Alias: CN231) was a gift from Allen Institute for Brain Science & Boaz Levi (Addgene plasmid # 230200 ; http://n2t.net/addgene:230200 ; RRID:Addgene_230200)
