[The description below was written by a language model from this plasmid's Addgene catalogue record and pLannotate feature annotations shown in this document.]
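Description:
AiP1231 - pAAV-AiE0082h-minBG-FlpO-WPRE-HGHpA (alias CN231) is a 6.1 kb AAV transfer plasmid on a pAAV2 backbone, made to produce recombinant adeno-associated virus that delivers a recombinase to defined brain cell populations. In bacteria it replicates from a high-copy ColE1/pUC-type origin and is selected with ampicillin through the bla gene and its own promoter. An f1 phage origin is also present, along with small remnants of pBR322 bom and rop sequences. The record lists a recombination-deficient growth strain, which is common for plasmids carrying repeat-rich ITRs.

The expression cassette lies between AAV2 inverted terminal repeats, which are the cis elements needed for genome replication and packaging into capsids. The downstream ITR is annotated in full, whereas the upstream one is detected only as two short fragments. According to the catalogue entry, transcription is controlled by the enhancer AiE0082h placed ahead of a minimal beta-globin promoter (minBG). Neither element is annotated in the feature table, but the unannotated stretch between the upstream ITR and the coding sequence is where they would be expected. The minimal promoter has little activity alone, so expression depends on the enhancer, which is intended to restrict it to specific brain cell types; the record does not say which populations. The payload is FLPo, a mouse codon-optimised, thermostable, nuclear-targeted Flp recombinase that acts at FRT sites. It is followed by a WPRE to boost transcript stability and expression, and by the human growth hormone polyadenylation signal.

The construct belongs to a collection of enhancer AAVs for genetic access to cortical cell types. A typical use would be combining it with Flp-dependent reporter or effector viruses or transgenic lines to achieve cell-type-selective or intersectional labelling and manipulation.
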