Features (pLannotate 1.2.2; 14 found; start..end, strand, type, name):
     12..39      +  repeat_region  AAV2 ITR (fragment): inverted terminal repeat of adeno-associated virus serotype 2 inverted
     68..95      +  repeat_region  AAV2 ITR (fragment): inverted terminal repeat of adeno-associated virus serotype 2 inverted
    913..2211    +  CDS            FLPo: nuclear-targeted site-specific recombinase FLPo is a mouse codon-optimized fusion between the SV40 nuclear localization signal and a thermostable version of the Saccharomyces cerevisiae site-specific recombinase FLP. Recombination occurs at FRT sequences.
   2212..2236    +  misc_feature   MCS (fragment): pBluescript multiple cloning site
   2236..2824    +  misc_feature   WPRE: woodchuck hepatitis virus posttranscriptional regulatory element
   2856..3332    +  polyA_signal   hGH poly(A) signal: human growth hormone polyadenylation signal
   3372..3512    +  repeat_region  AAV2 ITR: inverted terminal repeat of adeno-associated virus serotype 2 inverted
   3517..3568    -  misc_feature   bom (fragment): basis of mobility region from pBR322
   3587..4042    +  rep_origin     f1 ori (sequence partly withheld): f1 bacteriophage origin of replication; arrow indicates direction of (+) strand synthesis
   4043..4092    -  misc_feature   bom (fragment): basis of mobility region from pBR322
   4194..4229    -  CDS            rop (fragment): Rop protein, which maintains plasmids at low copy number; rop
   4324..4428    +  promoter       AmpR promoter: bla
   4429..5289    +  CDS            AmpR: β-lactamase; bla; confers resistance to ampicillin, carbenicillin, and related antibiotics
   5460..6048    +  rep_origin     ori: high-copy-number ColE1/pMB1/pBR322/pUC origin of replication
>Addgene plasmid #230200 | AiP1231 - pAAV-AiE0082h-minBG-FlpO-WPRE-HGHpA (Alias: CN231) | addgene full sequence | sequence record 483861 | Addgene NGS Result
CCTGCAGGCAGCTGCGCGCTCGCTCGCTCACTGAGGCCGCCCGGGCGTCGGGCGACCTTTGGTCGCCCGG
CCTCAGTGAGCGAGCGAGCGCGCAGAGAGGGAGTGGCCAACTCCATCACTAGGGGTTCCTGCGGCCGCAC
GCGTCCTTTGGCCGGCAGGAGCAGCCTGATTTTAGTGACTCGTTCAGAAGGGAGGTGCAGCTGGAAGGTT
GTGTTTATTAAAGCCCAAGTGACTGGAGGTAAATGCAGGTGTGTTCAGGAAATGTAGCTGGTTCACCTCT
CAGTAGGCACAAGGCCAAAGTCAGCCGACTTGCAGATTGTAATGCCGGTTCTCCCACCCAGAGGTTATTT
GAGTTCATCCAGCACTGCAGCTGAGCAGAATGCTGCAGTCAGGGTGACACAATGCAAACTGGAGCCATGT
CCTCAAGGGCATGCCAATCAAACCAACTTTAACCTTCGCTGGTTTGTGGCTGCTGACCTAGAGAGGAATT
TGTTATATGGCTGAGGTCCTGTCCTACCTAAGCCAGACTCCAGTGCAAAAAAAAATCCTGTCAGATGCGC
CTCTTCTTCTCTGTCTCCATCTCCCTCTCTGCCTCCCGTTTCCCCTTTACTCTTTACTGTTAGTTGGCCT
GGGGTTCCTGGGCTGAAGTGGAGTTTCCTCCTGTCTCCGTGTGTTTGCTGCTCTGGTTTGCTCTTCTTCC
AGGGCCCCTTGGTAAAAGAAGAGCTGCTGACAGGGTAGAGTGGAGGTGGGGAAGTGACCACCAGACTGGG
AGTGATGTAGGTTGTGGTCATCAATGATGTAGGTTGCTGTCACCAGGACACTCAAATCAGCTGTGACCAG
AGGAGCTCGGGCTGGGCATAAAAGTCAGGGCAGAGCCATCTATTGCTTACATTTGCTTCTGGCGTGGCCA
CCATGGCTCCTAAGAAGAAGAGGAAGGTGATGAGCCAGTTCGACATCCTGTGCAAGACCCCCCCCAAGGT
GCTGGTGCGGCAGTTCGTGGAGAGATTCGAGAGGCCCAGCGGCGAGAAGATCGCCAGCTGTGCCGCCGAG
CTGACCTACCTGTGCTGGATGATCACCCACAACGGCACCGCCATCAAGAGGGCCACCTTCATGAGCTACA
ACACCATCATCAGCAACAGCCTGAGCTTCGACATCGTGAACAAGAGCCTGCAGTTCAAGTACAAGACCCA
GAAGGCCACCATCCTGGAGGCCAGCCTGAAGAAGCTGATCCCCGCCTGGGAGTTCACCATCATCCCTTAC
AACGGCCAGAAGCACCAGAGCGACATCACCGACATCGTGTCCAGCCTGCAGCTGCAGTTCGAGAGCAGCG
AGGAGGCCGACAAGGGCAACAGCCACAGCAAGAAGATGCTGAAGGCCCTGCTGTCCGAGGGCGAGAGCAT
CTGGGAGATCACCGAGAAGATCCTGAACAGCTTCGAGTACACCAGCAGGTTCACCAAGACCAAGACCCTG
TACCAGTTCCTGTTCCTGGCCACATTCATCAACTGCGGCAGGTTCAGCGACATCAAGAACGTGGACCCCA
AGAGCTTCAAGCTGGTGCAGAACAAGTACCTGGGCGTGATCATTCAGTGCCTGGTGACCGAGACCAAGAC
AAGCGTGTCCAGGCACATCTACTTTTTCAGCGCCAGAGGCAGGATCGACCCCCTGGTGTACCTGGACGAG
TTCCTGAGGAACAGCGAGCCCGTGCTGAAGAGAGTGAACAGGACCGGCAACAGCAGCAGCAACAAGCAGG
AGTACCAGCTGCTGAAGGACAACCTGGTGCGCAGCTACAACAAGGCCCTGAAGAAGAACGCCCCCTACCC
CATCTTCGCTATCAAGAACGGCCCTAAGAGCCACATCGGCAGGCACCTGATGACCAGCTTTCTGAGCATG
AAGGGCCTGACCGAGCTGACAAACGTGGTGGGCAACTGGAGCGACAAGAGGGCCTCCGCCGTGGCCAGGA
CCACCTACACCCACCAGATCACCGCCATCCCCGACCACTACTTCGCCCTGGTGTCCAGGTACTACGCCTA
CGACCCCATCAGCAAGGAGATGATCGCCCTGAAGGACGAGACCAACCCCATCGAGGAGTGGCAGCACATC
GAGCAGCTGAAGGGCAGCGCCGAGGGCAGCATCAGATACCCCGCCTGGAACGGCATCATCAGCCAGGAGG
TGCTGGACTACCTGAGCAGCTACATCAACAGGCGGATCTGAGAATTCGATATCAAGCTTATCGATAATCA
ACCTCTGGATTACAAAATTTGTGAAAGATTGACTGGTATTCTTAACTATGTTGCTCCTTTTACGCTATGT
GGATACGCTGCTTTAATGCCTTTGTATCATGCTATTGCTTCCCGTATGGCTTTCATTTTCTCCTCCTTGT
ATAAATCCTGGTTGCTGTCTCTTTATGAGGAGTTGTGGCCCGTTGTCAGGCAACGTGGCGTGGTGTGCAC
TGTGTTTGCTGACGCAACCCCCACTGGTTGGGGCATTGCCACCACCTGTCAGCTCCTTTCCGGGACTTTC
GCTTTCCCCCTCCCTATTGCCACGGCGGAACTCATCGCCGCCTGCCTTGCCCGCTGCTGGACAGGGGCTC
GGCTGTTGGGCACTGACAATTCCGTGGTGTTGTCGGGGAAATCATCGTCCTTTCCTTGGCTGCTCGCCTA
TGTTGCCACCTGGATTCTGCGCGGGACGTCCTTCTGCTACGTCCCTTCGGCCCTCAATCCAGCGGACCTT
CCTTCCCGCGGCCTGCTGCCGGCTCTGCGGCCTCTTCCGCGTCTTCGCCTTCGCCCTCAGACGAGTCGGA
TCTCCCTTTGGGCCGCCTCCCCGCATCGATACCGAGCGCTGCTCGAGAGATCTACGGGTGGCATCCCTGT
GACCCCTCCCCAGTGCCTCTCCTGGCCCTGGAAGTTGCCACTCCAGTGCCCACCAGCCTTGTCCTAATAA
AATTAAGTTGCATCATTTTGTCTGACTAGGTGTCCTTCTATAATATTATGGGGTGGAGGGGGGTGGTATG
GAGCAAGGGGCAAGTTGGGAAGACAACCTGTAGGGCCTGCGGGGTCTATTGGGAACCAAGCTGGAGTGCA
GTGGCACAATCTTGGCTCACTGCAATCTCCGCCTCCTGGGTTCAAGCGATTCTCCTGCCTCAGCCTCCCG
AGTTGTTGGGATTCCAGGCATGCATGACCAGGCTCAGCTAATTTTTGTTTTTTTGGTAGAGACGGGGTTT
CACCATATTGGCCAGGCTGGTCTCCAACTCCTAATCTCAGGTGATCTACCCACCTTGGCCTCCCAAATTG
CTGGGATTACAGGCGTGAACCACTGCTCCCTTCCCTGTCCTTCTGATTTTGTAGGTAACCACGTGCGGAC
CGAGCGGCCGCAGGAACCCCTAGTGATGGAGTTGGCCACTCCCTCTCTGCGCGCTCGCTCGCTCACTGAG
GCCGGGCGACCAAAGGTCGCCCGACGCCCGGGCTTTGCCCGGGCGGCCTCAGTGAGCGAGCGAGCGCGCA
GCTGCCTGCAGGGGCGCCTGATGCGGTATTTTCTCCTTACGCATCTGTGCGGTATTTCACACCGCATA
[95 nt withheld, positions 3569-3663]
T
[46 nt withheld, positions 3665-3710]
C
[141 nt withheld, positions 3712-3852]
CCTTTGACGTTGGAGTCCACGTTCTTT
[37 nt withheld, positions 3880-3916]
ACTCTATCTCGGGCTATTCTTTTGATTTATAAGGGATTTTGCCGATTTCGGTCTATTGGTTAAAAAATGA
GCTGATTTAACAAAAATTTAACGCGAATTTTAACAAAATATTAACGTTTACAATTTTATGGTGCACTCTC
AGTACAATCTGCTCTGATGCCGCATAGTTAAGCCAGCCCCGACACCCGCCAACACCCGCTGACGCGCCCT
GACGGGCTTGTCTGCTCCCGGCATCCGCTTACAGACAAGCTGTGACCGTCTCCGGGAGCTGCATGTGTCA
GAGGTTTTCACCGTCATCACCGAAACGCGCGAGACGAAAGGGCCTCGTGATACGCCTATTTTTATAGGTT
AATGTCATGATAATAATGGTTTCTTAGACGTCAGGTGGCACTTTTCGGGGAAATGTGCGCGGAACCCCTA
TTTGTTTATTTTTCTAAATACATTCAAATATGTATCCGCTCATGAGACAATAACCCTGATAAATGCTTCA
ATAATATTGAAAAAGGAAGAGTATGAGTATTCAACATTTCCGTGTCGCCCTTATTCCCTTTTTTGCGGCA
TTTTGCCTTCCTGTTTTTGCTCACCCAGAAACGCTGGTGAAAGTAAAAGATGCTGAAGATCAGTTGGGTG
CACGAGTGGGTTACATCGAACTGGATCTCAACAGCGGTAAGATCCTTGAGAGTTTTCGCCCCGAAGAACG
TTTTCCAATGATGAGCACTTTTAAAGTTCTGCTATGTGGCGCGGTATTATCCCGTATTGACGCCGGGCAA
GAGCAACTCGGTCGCCGCATACACTATTCTCAGAATGACTTGGTTGAGTACTCACCAGTCACAGAAAAGC
ATCTTACGGATGGCATGACAGTAAGAGAATTATGCAGTGCTGCCATAACCATGAGTGATAACACTGCGGC
CAACTTACTTCTGACAACGATCGGAGGACCGAAGGAGCTAACCGCTTTTTTGCACAACATGGGGGATCAT
GTAACTCGCCTTGATCGTTGGGAACCGGAGCTGAATGAAGCCATACCAAACGACGAGCGTGACACCACGA
TGCCTGTAGCAATGGCAACAACGTTGCGCAAACTATTAACTGGCGAACTACTTACTCTAGCTTCCCGGCA
ACAATTAATAGACTGGATGGAGGCGGATAAAGTTGCAGGACCACTTCTGCGCTCGGCCCTTCCGGCTGGC
TGGTTTATTGCTGATAAATCTGGAGCCGGTGAGCGTGGGTCTCGCGGTATCATTGCAGCACTGGGGCCAG
ATGGTAAGCCCTCCCGTATCGTAGTTATCTACACGACGGGGAGTCAGGCAACTATGGATGAACGAAATAG
ACAGATCGCTGAGATAGGTGCCTCACTGATTAAGCATTGGTAACTGTCAGACCAAGTTTACTCATATATA
CTTTAGATTGATTTAAAACTTCATTTTTAATTTAAAAGGATCTAGGTGAAGATCCTTTTTGATAATCTCA
TGACCAAAATCCCTTAACGTGAGTTTTCGTTCCACTGAGCGTCAGACCCCGTAGAAAAGATCAAAGGATC
TTCTTGAGATCCTTTTTTTCTGCGCGTAATCTGCTGCTTGCAAACAAAAAAACCACCGCTACCAGCGGTG
GTTTGTTTGCCGGATCAAGAGCTACCAACTCTTTTTCCGAAGGTAACTGGCTTCAGCAGAGCGCAGATAC
CAAATACTGTTCTTCTAGTGTAGCCGTAGTTAGGCCACCACTTCAAGAACTCTGTAGCACCGCCTACATA
CCTCGCTCTGCTAATCCTGTTACCAGTGGCTGCTGCCAGTGGCGATAAGTCGTGTCTTACCGGGTTGGAC
TCAAGACGATAGTTACCGGATAAGGCGCAGCGGTCGGGCTGAACGGGGGGTTCGTGCACACAGCCCAGCT
TGGAGCGAACGACCTACACCGAACTGAGATACCTACAGCGTGAGCTATGAGAAAGCGCCACGCTTCCCGA
AGGGAGAAAGGCGGACAGGTATCCGGTAAGCGGCAGGGTCGGAACAGGAGAGCGCACGAGGGAGCTTCCA
GGGGGAAACGCCTGGTATCTTTATAGTCCTGTCGGGTTTCGCCACCTCTGACTTGAGCGTCGATTTTTGT
GATGCTCGTCAGGGGGGCGGAGCCTATGGAAAAACGCCAGCAACGCGGCCTTTTTACGGTTCCTGGCCTT
TTGCTGGCCTTTTGCTCACATGT
